Addgene plasmid #51533: pET21a-mAIM2-GST
Purpose: Express GST-tagged mAIM2 in bacteria
Depositing lab: Emad Alnemri. Depositing organization: Thomas Jefferson University. Publication: AIM2 activates the inflammasome and cell death in response to cytoplasmic DNA. Fernandes-Alnemri T, Yu JW, Datta P, Wu J, Alnemri ES. Nature. 2009 Mar 26;458(7237):509-13. doi: 10.1038/nature07710. Epub 2009 Jan 21. PubMed 19158676.
Backbone
  Vector backbone: pET21a
  Backbone manufacturer: Novagen
  Backbone size w/o insert (bp): 5443
  Total vector size (bp): 7152
  Vector type: Bacterial Expression
Growth in bacteria
  Bacterial resistance: Ampicillin, 100 μg/mL
  Growth temperature: 37°C
  Growth strain: DH5alpha
  Copy number: Unknown
Gene/Insert
  Gene/Insert name: Aim2
  Species: M. musculus (mouse)
  Insert size (bp): 1062
  Entrez Gene: Aim2 (a.k.a. Gm1313, Ifi210)
  Promoter: lac operator
  Tag / fusion protein: GST (C terminal on insert)
  Cloning method: Restriction Enzyme; 5′ cloning site BamHI (not destroyed); 3′ cloning site XhoI (not destroyed)
  Sequencing primers: 5′ T7; 3′ His6
Terms and licenses: Academic/Nonprofit Terms; Industry Terms: Not Available to Industry
Depositor comments: For protein expression the plasmid needs to be transformed into BL21 E. coli.
How to cite: pET21a-mAIM2-GST was a gift from Emad Alnemri (Addgene plasmid # 51533 ; http://n2t.net/addgene:51533 ; RRID:Addgene_51533)
