[The description below was written by a language model from this plasmid's Addgene catalogue record and pLannotate feature annotations shown in this document.]
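Description:
pET21a-mAIM2-GST is a 7,152 bp bacterial expression plasmid built on the Novagen pET21a backbone for producing mouse AIM2 as a GST fusion protein in E. coli. It replicates through a pBR322-type ColE1 origin and retains the bom site and rop gene, which restrain copy number. Selection is by ampicillin through the β-lactamase gene. An f1 origin is also present, and short tetracycline-resistance fragments are annotated as remnants of the pBR322 lineage.

The catalogue lists the promoter as "lac operator", but the feature table shows the standard pET arrangement. A T7 promoter is followed immediately by a lac operator, then the T7 gene 10 ribosome binding site and the T7 tag leader. The 1,062 bp mouse Aim2 coding sequence was cloned between BamHI and XhoI. It is followed by Schistosoma japonicum glutathione S-transferase, giving a C-terminal GST fusion. A short His-tag annotation, consistent with the vector's hexahistidine tag, lies further downstream, ahead of the T7 terminator. Whether it is in frame with GST cannot be confirmed from the table. The plasmid-borne lacI gene supplies lac repressor, which keeps transcription off until an inducer such as IPTG is added. Expression requires T7 RNA polymerase, so the depositor notes that the plasmid must be moved into a BL21 strain for protein production.

AIM2 is a cytosolic double-stranded DNA sensor that triggers assembly of the caspase-1-activating inflammasome. This construct supplies recombinant tagged protein that can be purified by glutathione affinity, which suits biochemical work such as binding or pull-down studies.
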