Features (pLannotate 1.2.2; 21 found; start..end, strand, type, name):
     12..467     +  rep_origin     f1 ori (sequence partly withheld): f1 bacteriophage origin of replication; arrow indicates direction of (+) strand synthesis
    494..598     +  promoter       AmpR promoter: bla
    599..1459    +  CDS            AmpR: β-lactamase; bla; confers resistance to ampicillin, carbenicillin, and related antibiotics
   1630..2218    +  rep_origin     ori: high-copy-number ColE1/pMB1/pBR322/pUC origin of replication
   2404..2546    -  misc_feature   bom: basis of mobility region from pBR322
   2648..2839    -  CDS            rop: Rop protein, which maintains plasmids at low copy number; rop
   2856..3236    +  CDS            YPB1_ECOLX: Protein predicted: Swiss-Prot protein existence level 4. From Escherichia coli.
   3308..3599    -  CDS            TcR (fragment): tetracycline efflux protein; tet; confers resistance to tetracycline
   3614..3635    -  protein_bind   CAP binding site: CAP binding activates transcription in the presence of cAMP. E. coli catabolite activator protein
   3648..4730    -  CDS            lacI: lac repressor; lacI; The lac repressor binds to the lac operator to inhibit transcription in E. coli. This inhibition can be relieved by adding lactose or isopropyl-β-D-thiogalactopyranoside (IPTG).
   4731..4808    -  promoter       lacI promoter: lacI
   4816..5095    -  CDS            TcR (fragment): tetracycline efflux protein; tet; confers resistance to tetracycline
   5117..5135    +  promoter       T7 promoter: promoter for bacteriophage T7 RNA polymerase
   5136..5160    +  protein_bind   lac operator: The lac repressor binds to the lac operator to inhibit transcription in E. coli. This inhibition can be relieved by adding lactose or isopropyl-β-D-thiogalactopyranoside (IPTG). lac repressor encoded by lacI
   5175..5197    +  RBS            RBS: efficient ribosome binding site from bacteriophage T7 gene 10 (Olins and Rangwala, 1989)
   5205..5237    +  CDS            T7 tag (gene 10 leader): leader peptide from bacteriophage T7 gene 10 promotes efficient translation in E. coli
   5247..6308    +  CDS            Aim2: AIM2_MOUSE - Also known as Gm1313, Ifi210. Experimental evidence at protein level: Swiss-Prot protein existence level 1. Involved in innate immune response by recognizing cytosolic double-stranded DNA and inducing caspase-1-activating inflammasome formation in macrophages. Upon binding to DNA is thought to undergo oligomerization and to associate with PYCARD initiating the recruitment of caspase-1 precusrsor and processing of interleukin-1 beta and interleukin-18. Detects cytosolic dsDNA of viral and bacterial origin in a non-sequence-specific manner. Can also trigger PYCARD-dependent, caspase
   6315..6968    +  CDS            GST26_SCHJA: Experimental evidence at protein level: Swiss-Prot protein existence level 1. GST isoenzymes appear to play a central role in the parasite detoxification system. Other functions are also suspected including a role in increasing the solubility of haematin in the parasite gut. From Schistosoma japonicum (Blood fluke).
   6996..7013    +  CDS            9xHis (fragment): 9xHis affinity tag
   7023..7072    +  CDS            SET1 (fragment): solubility-enhancement tag derived from T7 phage gene 10B
   7080..7127    +  terminator     T7 terminator: transcription terminator for bacteriophage T7 RNA polymerase
>Addgene plasmid #51533 | pET21a-mAIM2-GST | depositor full sequence | sequence record 78743 | pET21a-mAIM2-GST sequence 7152 bps
TGGCGAATGGG
[124 nt withheld, positions 12-135]
C
[91 nt withheld, positions 137-227]
A
[49 nt withheld, positions 229-277]
CCTTTGACGTTGGAGTCCACGTTCTTT
[37 nt withheld, positions 305-341]
ACCCTATCTCGGTCTATTCTTTTGATTTATAAGGGATTTTGCCGATTTCGGCCTATTGGTTAAAAAATGA
GCTGATTTAACAAAAATTTAACGCGAATTTTAACAAAATATTAACGTTTACAATTTCAGGTGGCACTTTT
CGGGGAAATGTGCGCGGAACCCCTATTTGTTTATTTTTCTAAATACATTCAAATATGTATCCGCTCATGA
GACAATAACCCTGATAAATGCTTCAATAATATTGAAAAAGGAAGAGTATGAGTATTCAACATTTCCGTGT
CGCCCTTATTCCCTTTTTTGCGGCATTTTGCCTTCCTGTTTTTGCTCACCCAGAAACGCTGGTGAAAGTA
AAAGATGCTGAAGATCAGTTGGGTGCACGAGTGGGTTACATCGAACTGGATCTCAACAGCGGTAAGATCC
TTGAGAGTTTTCGCCCCGAAGAACGTTTTCCAATGATGAGCACTTTTAAAGTTCTGCTATGTGGCGCGGT
ATTATCCCGTATTGACGCCGGGCAAGAGCAACTCGGTCGCCGCATACACTATTCTCAGAATGACTTGGTT
GAGTACTCACCAGTCACAGAAAAGCATCTTACGGATGGCATGACAGTAAGAGAATTATGCAGTGCTGCCA
TAACCATGAGTGATAACACTGCGGCCAACTTACTTCTGACAACGATCGGAGGACCGAAGGAGCTAACCGC
TTTTTTGCACAACATGGGGGATCATGTAACTCGCCTTGATCGTTGGGAACCGGAGCTGAATGAAGCCATA
CCAAACGACGAGCGTGACACCACGATGCCTGCAGCAATGGCAACAACGTTGCGCAAACTATTAACTGGCG
AACTACTTACTCTAGCTTCCCGGCAACAATTAATAGACTGGATGGAGGCGGATAAAGTTGCAGGACCACT
TCTGCGCTCGGCCCTTCCGGCTGGCTGGTTTATTGCTGATAAATCTGGAGCCGGTGAGCGTGGGTCTCGC
GGTATCATTGCAGCACTGGGGCCAGATGGTAAGCCCTCCCGTATCGTAGTTATCTACACGACGGGGAGTC
AGGCAACTATGGATGAACGAAATAGACAGATCGCTGAGATAGGTGCCTCACTGATTAAGCATTGGTAACT
GTCAGACCAAGTTTACTCATATATACTTTAGATTGATTTAAAACTTCATTTTTAATTTAAAAGGATCTAG
GTGAAGATCCTTTTTGATAATCTCATGACCAAAATCCCTTAACGTGAGTTTTCGTTCCACTGAGCGTCAG
ACCCCGTAGAAAAGATCAAAGGATCTTCTTGAGATCCTTTTTTTCTGCGCGTAATCTGCTGCTTGCAAAC
AAAAAAACCACCGCTACCAGCGGTGGTTTGTTTGCCGGATCAAGAGCTACCAACTCTTTTTCCGAAGGTA
ACTGGCTTCAGCAGAGCGCAGATACCAAATACTGTCCTTCTAGTGTAGCCGTAGTTAGGCCACCACTTCA
AGAACTCTGTAGCACCGCCTACATACCTCGCTCTGCTAATCCTGTTACCAGTGGCTGCTGCCAGTGGCGA
TAAGTCGTGTCTTACCGGGTTGGACTCAAGACGATAGTTACCGGATAAGGCGCAGCGGTCGGGCTGAACG
GGGGGTTCGTGCACACAGCCCAGCTTGGAGCGAACGACCTACACCGAACTGAGATACCTACAGCGTGAGC
TATGAGAAAGCGCCACGCTTCCCGAAGGGAGAAAGGCGGACAGGTATCCGGTAAGCGGCAGGGTCGGAAC
AGGAGAGCGCACGAGGGAGCTTCCAGGGGGAAACGCCTGGTATCTTTATAGTCCTGTCGGGTTTCGCCAC
CTCTGACTTGAGCGTCGATTTTTGTGATGCTCGTCAGGGGGGCGGAGCCTATGGAAAAACGCCAGCAACG
CGGCCTTTTTACGGTTCCTGGCCTTTTGCTGGCCTTTTGCTCACATGTTCTTTCCTGCGTTATCCCCTGA
TTCTGTGGATAACCGTATTACCGCCTTTGAGTGAGCTGATACCGCTCGCCGCAGCCGAACGACCGAGCGC
AGCGAGTCAGTGAGCGAGGAAGCGGAAGAGCGCCTGATGCGGTATTTTCTCCTTACGCATCTGTGCGGTA
TTTCACACCGCATATATGGTGCACTCTCAGTACAATCTGCTCTGATGCCGCATAGTTAAGCCAGTATACA
CTCCGCTATCGCTACGTGACTGGGTCATGGCTGCGCCCCGACACCCGCCAACACCCGCTGACGCGCCCTG
ACGGGCTTGTCTGCTCCCGGCATCCGCTTACAGACAAGCTGTGACCGTCTCCGGGAGCTGCATGTGTCAG
AGGTTTTCACCGTCATCACCGAAACGCGCGAGGCAGCTGCGGTAAAGCTCATCAGCGTGGTCGTGAAGCG
ATTCACAGATGTCTGCCTGTTCATCCGCGTCCAGCTCGTTGAGTTTCTCCAGAAGCGTTAATGTCTGGCT
TCTGATAAAGCGGGCCATGTTAAGGGCGGTTTTTTCCTGTTTGGTCACTGATGCCTCCGTGTAAGGGGGA
TTTCTGTTCATGGGGGTAATGATACCGATGAAACGAGAGAGGATGCTCACGATACGGGTTACTGATGATG
AACATGCCCGGTTACTGGAACGTTGTGAGGGTAAACAACTGGCGGTATGGATGCGGCGGGACCAGAGAAA
AATCACTCAGGGTCAATGCCAGCGCTTCGTTAATACAGATGTAGGTGTTCCACAGGGTAGCCAGCAGCAT
CCTGCGATGCAGATCCGGAACATAATGGTGCAGGGCGCTGACTTCCGCGTTTCCAGACTTTACGAAACAC
GGAAACCGAAGACCATTCATGTTGTTGCTCAGGTCGCAGACGTTTTGCAGCAGCAGTCGCTTCACGTTCG
CTCGCGTATCGGTGATTCATTCTGCTAACCAGTAAGGCAACCCCGCCAGCCTAGCCGGGTCCTCAACGAC
AGGAGCACGATCATGCGCACCCGTGGGGCCGCCATGCCGGCGATAATGGCCTGCTTCTCGCCGAAACGTT
TGGTGGCGGGACCAGTGACGAAGGCTTGAGCGAGGGCGTGCAAGATTCCGAATACCGCAAGCGACAGGCC
GATCATCGTCGCGCTCCAGCGAAAGCGGTCCTCGCCGAAAATGACCCAGAGCGCTGCCGGCACCTGTCCT
ACGAGTTGCATGATAAAGAAGACAGTCATAAGTGCGGCGACGATAGTCATGCCCCGCGCCCACCGGAAGG
AGCTGACTGGGTTGAAGGCTCTCAAGGGCATCGGTCGAGATCCCGGTGCCTAATGAGTGAGCTAACTTAC
ATTAATTGCGTTGCGCTCACTGCCCGCTTTCCAGTCGGGAAACCTGTCGTGCCAGCTGCATTAATGAATC
GGCCAACGCGCGGGGAGAGGCGGTTTGCGTATTGGGCGCCAGGGTGGTTTTTCTTTTCACCAGTGAGACG
GGCAACAGCTGATTGCCCTTCACCGCCTGGCCCTGAGAGAGTTGCAGCAAGCGGTCCACGCTGGTTTGCC
CCAGCAGGCGAAAATCCTGTTTGATGGTGGTTAACGGCGGGATATAACATGAGCTGTCTTCGGTATCGTC
GTATCCCACTACCGAGATATCCGCACCAACGCGCAGCCCGGACTCGGTAATGGCGCGCATTGCGCCCAGC
GCCATCTGATCGTTGGCAACCAGCATCGCAGTGGGAACGATGCCCTCATTCAGCATTTGCATGGTTTGTT
GAAAACCGGACATGGCACTCCAGTCGCCTTCCCGTTCCGCTATCGGCTGAATTTGATTGCGAGTGAGATA
TTTATGCCAGCCAGCCAGACGCAGACGCGCCGAGACAGAACTTAATGGGCCCGCTAACAGCGCGATTTGC
TGGTGACCCAATGCGACCAGATGCTCCACGCCCAGTCGCGTACCGTCTTCATGGGAGAAAATAATACTGT
TGATGGGTGTCTGGTCAGAGACATCAAGAAATAACGCCGGAACATTAGTGCAGGCAGCTTCCACAGCAAT
GGCATCCTGGTCATCCAGCGGATAGTTAATGATCAGCCCACTGACGCGTTGCGCGAGAAGATTGTGCACC
GCCGCTTTACAGGCTTCGACGCCGCTTCGTTCTACCATCGACACCACCACGCTGGCACCCAGTTGATCGG
CGCGAGATTTAATCGCCGCGACAATTTGCGACGGCGCGTGCAGGGCCAGACTGGAGGTGGCAACGCCAAT
CAGCAACGACTGTTTGCCCGCCAGTTGTTGTGCCACGCGGTTGGGAATGTAATTCAGCTCCGCCATCGCC
GCTTCCACTTTTTCCCGCGTTTTCGCAGAAACGTGGCTGGCCTGGTTCACCACGCGGGAAACGGTCTGAT
AAGAGACACCGGCATACTCTGCGACATCGTATAACGTTACTGGTTTCACATTCACCACCCTGAATTGACT
CTCTTCCGGGCGCTATCATGCCATACCGCGAAAGGTTTTGCGCCATTCGATGGTGTCCGGGATCTCGACG
CTCTCCCTTATGCGACTCCTGCATTAGGAAGCAGCCCAGTAGTAGGTTGAGGCCGTTGAGCACCGCCGCC
GCAAGGAATGGTGCATGCAAGGAGATGGCGCCCAACAGTCCCCCGGCCACGGGGCCTGCCACCATACCCA
CGCCGAAACAAGCGCTCATGAGCCCGAAGTGGCGAGCCCGATCTTCCCCATCGGTGATGTCGGCGATATA
GGCGCCAGCAACCGCACCTGTGGCGCCGGTGATGCCGGCCACGATGCGTCCGGCGTAGAGGATCGAGATC
TCGATCCCGCGAAATTAATACGACTCACTATAGGGGAATTGTGAGCGGATAACAATTCCCCTCTAGAAAT
AATTTTGTTTAACTTTAAGAAGGAGATATACATATGGCTAGCATGACTGGTGGACAGCAAATGGGTCGCG
GATCCATGGAGAGTGAGTACCGGGAAATGCTGTTGTTGACCGGCCTGGACCACATCACGGAGGAAGAACT
GAAACGGTTCAAGTACTTTGCTTTGACTGAGTTTCAGATTGCCAGGAGCACACTCGACGTGGCAGATAGG
ACAGAGTTAGCTGACCACCTGATTCAAAGTGCAGGTGCGGCGTCTGCAGTGACCAAGGCCATTAATATTT
TCCAGAAGTTGAATTATATGCATATTGCAAATGCTCTTGAAGAGAAAAAGAAAGAAGCTGAACGTAAACT
CATGACCAATACAAAGAAGAGAGGAACACAGAAGGTAGAAAATAGAAGTCAAGCTGAAAACTGCTCTGCT
GCCTCTGCCACCCGCAGTGACAATGACTTTAAGGAACAGGCTGCTACAGAAGTCTGTCCTCAAGCTAAGC
CTCAGAAGAAACAGATGGTGGCAGAACAGGAAGCCATCAGAGAAGATTTACAGAAAGATCCACTTGTTGT
CACGGTGCTGAAAGCTATAAATCCCTTTGAGTGTGAGACTCAGGAAGGAAGACAAGAGATATTTCATGCA
ACAGTGGCCACGGAGACAGATTTTTTCTTTGTAAAAGTTTTAAACGCACAGTTTAAAGATAAATTTATCC
CAAAGAGGACAATTAAAATATCAAACTACCTTTGGCACAGTAACTTCATGGAGGTCACCAGTTCCTCAGT
TGTGGTTGATGTTGAATCTAACCACGAAGTCCCAAATAACGTTGTTAAGAGAGCCAGGGAAACTCCCAGG
ATTAGTAAACTGAAGATTCAGCCATGTGGAACAATTGTGAATGGGCTGTTTAAAGTCCAGAAGATAACAG
AGGAAAAAGATAGAGTACTGTATGGTATACATGATAAAACAGGGACAATGGAGGTGTTGGTGCTGGGAAA
CCCAAGCAAAACAAAGTGCGAGGAAGGAGACAAGATTAGACTCACGTTCTTTGAGGTGTCAAAAAATGGA
GTGAAAATTCAGTTGAAATCTGGACCTTGTAGCTTTTTTAAGGTTATTAAGGCTGCAAAGCCAAAAACTG
ACATGAAAAGTGTGGAGCTCGAGATGTCCCCTATACTAGGTTATTGGAAAATTAAGGGCCTTGTGCAACC
CACTCGACTTCTTTTGGAATATCTTGAAGAAAAATATGAAGAGCATTTGTATGAGCGCGATGAAGGTGAT
AAATGGCGAAACAAAAAGTTTGAATTGGGTTTGGAGTTTCCCAATCTTCCTTATTATATTGATGGTGATG
TTAAATTAACACAGTCTATGGCCATCATACGTTATATAGCTGACAAGCACAACATGTTGGGTGGTTGTCC
AAAAGAGCGTGCAGAGATTTCAATGCTTGAAGGAGCGGTTTTGGATATTAGATACGGTGTTTCGAGAATT
GCATATAGTAAAGACTTTGAAACTCTCAAAGTTGATTTTCTTAGCAAGCTACCTGAAATGCTGAAAATGT
TCGAAGATCGTTTATGTCATAAAACATATTTAAATGGTGATCATGTAACCCATCCTGACTTCATGTTGTA
TGACGCTCTTGATGTTGTTTTATACATGGACCCAATGTGCCTGGATGCGTTCCCAAAATTAGTTTGTTTT
AAAAAACGTATTGAAGCTATCCCACAAATTGATAAGTACTTGAAATCCAGCAAGTATATAGCATGGCCTT
TGCAGGGCTGGCAAGCCACGTTTGGTGGTGGCGACCATCCTCCAAAATCGGATCTGGTTCCGCGTTAAGT
CGAGCACCACCACCACCACCACTGAGATCCGGCTGCTAACAAAGCCCGAAAGGAAGCTGAGTTGGCTGCT
GCCACCGCTGAGCAATAACTAGCATAACCCCTTGGGGCCTCTAAACGGGTCTTGAGGGGTTTTTTGCTGA
AAGGAGGAACTATATCCGGAT
