>Addgene plasmid #51533 | pET21a-mAIM2-GST | addgene partial sequence | sequence record 80861 | T7 5'-TAATACGACTCACTATAGGG-3'
AATTTTGTTTAACTTTAAGAAGGAGATATACATATGGCTAGCATGACTGGTGGACAGCAAATGGGTCGCG
GATCCATGGAGAGTGAGTACCGGGAAATGCTGTTGTTGACCGGCCTGGACCACATCACGGAGGAAGAACT
GAAACGGTTCAAGTACTTTGCTTTGACTGAGTTTCAGATTGCCAGGAGCACACTCGACGTGGCAGATAGG
ACAGAGTTAGCTGACCACCTGATTCAAAGTGCAGGTGCGGCGTCTGCAGTGACCAAGGCCATTAATATTT
TCCAGAAGTTGAATTATATGCATATTGCAAATGCTCTTGAAGAGAAAAAGAAAGAAGCTGAACGTAAACT
CATGACCAATACAAAGAAGAGAGGAACACAGAAGGTAGAAAATAGAAGTCAAGCTGAAAACTGCTCTGCT
GCCTCTGCCACCCGCAGTGACAATGACTTTAAGGAACAGGCTGCTACAGAAGTCTGTCCTCAAGCTAAGC
CTCAGAAGAAACAGATGGTGGCAGAACAGGAAGCCATCAGAGAAGATTTACAGAAAGATCCACTTGTTGT
CACGGTGCTGAAAGCTATAAATCCCTTTGAGTGTGAGACTCAGGAAGGAAGACAAGAGATATTTCATGCA
ACAGTGGCCACGGAGACAGATTTTTTCTTTGTAAAAGTTTTAAACGCACAGTTTAAAGATAAATTTATCC
CAAAGAGGACAATTAAAATATCAAACTACCTTTGGCACAGTAACTTCATGGAGGTCACCAGTTCCTCAGT
TGTGGTTGATGTTGAATCTAACCACGAAGTCCCAAATAACGTTGTTAAGAGAGCCAGGGAAACTCCCAGG
ATTAGTAAACTGAAGATTCAGCCATGTGGAACAATTGTGAATGGGCTGTTTAAAGTCCAGAAGATAACAG
AGGAAAAAGATAGAGTACTGTATGGTATACATGATAAA
