>Addgene plasmid #51533 | pET21a-mAIM2-GST | addgene partial sequence | sequence record 80966 | T7term 5'-GCTAGTTATTGCTCAGCGG-3'
AGCAGCCGGATCTCAGTGGTGGTGGTGGTGGTGCTCGACTTAACGCGGAACCAGATCCGATTTTGGAGGA
TGGTCGCCACCACCAAACGTGGCTTGCCAGCCCTGCAAAGGCCATGCTATATACTTGCTGGATTTCAAGT
ACTTATCAATTTGTGGGATAGCTTCAATACGTTTTTTAAAACAAACTAATTTTGGGAACGCATCCAGGCA
CATTGGGTCCATGTATAAAACAACATCAAGAGCGTCATACAACATGAAGTCAGGATGGGTTACATGATCA
CCATTTAAATATGTTTTATGACATAAACGATCTTCGAACATTTTCAGCATTTCAGGTAGCTTGCTAAGAA
AATCAACTTTGAGAGTTTCAAAGTCTTTACTATATGCAATTCTCGAAACACCGTATCTAATATCCAAAAC
CGCTCCTTCAAGCATTGAAATCTCTGCACGCTCTTTTGGACAACCACCCAACATGTTGTGCTTGTCAGCT
ATATAACGTATGATGGCCATAGACTGTGTTAATTTAACATCACCATCAATATAATAAGGAAGATTGGGAA
ACTCCAAACCCAATTCAAACTTTTTGTTTCGCCATTTATCACCTTCATCGCGCTCATACAAATGCTCTTC
ATATTTTTCTTCAAGATATTCCAAAAGAAGTCGAGTGGGTTGCACAAGGCCCTTAATTTTCCAATAACCT
AGTATAGGGGACATCTCGAGCTCCACACTTTTCATGTCAGTTTTTGGCTTTGCAGCCTTAATAACCTTAA
AAAAGCTACAAGGTCCAGATTTCAACTGAATTTTCACTCCATTTTTTGACACCTCAAAGAACGTGAGTCT
AATCTTGTCTCCTTCCTCGCACTTTGTTTTGCTTGGG
